Addgene plasmid #87844: pFC333
Purpose: AMA1 plasmid with Aspergillus optimized Cas9 and ble selection marker
Depositing lab: Uffe Mortensen. Depositing organization: Danmarks Tekniske Universitet. Publication: A CRISPR-Cas9 System for Genetic Engineering of Filamentous Fungi. Nodvig CS, Nielsen JB, Kogle ME, Mortensen UH. PLoS One. 2015 Jul 15;10(7):e0133085. doi: 10.1371/journal.pone.0133085. eCollection 2015. PONE-D-15-11561 PubMed 26177455.
Backbone
  Vector backbone: custom
  Total vector size (bp): 15667
  Vector type: Bacterial Expression, CRISPR ; Fungal expression
  Selectable markers: Zeocin ; bleomycin, phleomycin
Growth in bacteria
  Bacterial resistance: Ampicillin, 100 μg/mL
  Growth temperature: 37°C
  Growth strain: DH5alpha
  Copy number: Unknown
Gene/Insert 1
  Gene/Insert name: Cas9
  Species: Synthetic; synthetic gene, codon optimized for A. niger
  Insert size (bp): 4131
  GenBank ID: KT031983
  Promoter: Aspergillus nidulans tef1 promoter
  Tag / fusion protein: SV40 NLS (C terminal on insert)
  Cloning method: Unknown
  Sequencing primers: 5′ CTTCTCTGCTCAGCACCTCTACG
Gene/Insert 2
  Gene/Insert name: ble (bleomycin resistance marker)
  Insert size (bp): 375
  Promoter: Aspergillus nidulans trpC promoter
  Cloning method: Unknown
  Sequencing primers: 5′ GCTAGTGGAGGTCAACACATCAATGC
Resource information
  A portion of this plasmid was derived from a plasmid made by: The cas9 genes contained in the vectors are custom made versions that we bought from GenScript.
Terms and licenses: Academic/Nonprofit Terms; Industry Terms: Not Available to Industry
How to cite: pFC333 was a gift from Uffe Mortensen (Addgene plasmid # 87844 ; http://n2t.net/addgene:87844 ; RRID:Addgene_87844)
