[The description below was written by a language model from this plasmid's Addgene catalogue record and pLannotate feature annotations shown in this document.]
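Description:
pFC333 is a roughly 15.7 kb E. coli–Aspergillus shuttle plasmid built on a custom backbone and designed to deliver Cas9 to filamentous fungi as part of a CRISPR-Cas9 genome engineering system. In bacteria it is maintained through a high-copy ColE1/pUC-type origin and selected with ampicillin via the β-lactamase gene. In fungi it relies on AMA1, a large Aspergillus nidulans sequence that allows the plasmid to replicate autonomously rather than requiring chromosomal integration. In practice, this means that nuclease expression need not be permanent and the plasmid can be lost once selection is removed.

The main payload is a synthetic Streptococcus pyogenes cas9 gene, codon optimized for Aspergillus niger, carrying a C-terminal SV40 nuclear localization signal and driven by the A. nidulans tef1 promoter according to the catalogue entry. The automated annotation did not pick up this promoter, although there is unannotated sequence upstream of the cas9 coding region. Downstream sits the fungal selection cassette: the Sh ble gene under the A. nidulans trpC promoter, followed by the trpC terminator, conferring resistance to bleomycin, phleomycin and Zeocin.

The feature table also lists two minimal FRT sites flanking the bacterial replicon region, along with short fragments matching lacZα, KanR, 5S rRNA and rrnB terminators. These appear to be backbone remnants or partial matches, and the record assigns them no function. No guide RNA expression cassette is annotated or described, so the record does not say how an sgRNA is supplied. The plasmid appears to be the ble-marked version of a Cas9 vector for fungal hosts.
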