Features (pLannotate 1.2.2; 15 found; start..end, strand, type, name):
     63..96      -  protein_bind   FRT (minimal): supports FLP-mediated excision but not integration (Turan and Bode, 2011) FLP recombinase from the Saccharomyces cerevisiae 2μ plasmid
    566..585     +  CDS            lacZα (fragment): LacZα fragment of β-galactosidase; lacZ fragment
    610..627     -  terminator     rrnB T2 terminator (fragment): transcription terminator T2 from the E. coli rrnB gene
    852..1440    -  rep_origin     ori: high-copy-number ColE1/pMB1/pBR322/pUC origin of replication
   1562..2422    -  CDS            AmpR: β-lactamase; bla; confers resistance to ampicillin, carbenicillin, and related antibiotics
   2425..2521    -  promoter       AmpR promoter (fragment): bla
   2551..2575    -  CDS            KanR (fragment): aminoglycoside phosphotransferase; aph(3')-Ia; confers resistance to kanamycin
   2604..2719    +  ncRNA          5S rRNA: Accession: RF00001 - 5S ribosomal RNA
   2723..2763    +  terminator     rrnB T1 terminator (fragment): transcription terminator T1 from the E. coli rrnB gene
   2807..2840    +  protein_bind   FRT (minimal): supports FLP-mediated excision but not integration (Turan and Bode, 2011) FLP recombinase from the Saccharomyces cerevisiae 2μ plasmid
   3153..8403    -  rep_origin     AMA1: replication origin from Aspergillus nidulans (Aleksenko and Clutterbuck, 1996)
   9575..13678   +  CDS            cas9: CAS9_STRP1 - Also known as csn1 From Streptococcus pyogenes serotype M1.
  14204..14523   +  promoter       trpC promoter (fragment): promoter for Aspergillus nidulans trpC
  14528..14902   +  CDS            BleoR: antibiotic-binding protein; Sh ble from Streptoalloteichus hindustanus; confers resistance to bleomycin, phleomycin, and Zeocin™
  14959..6       +  terminator     trpC terminator (fragment) (across the origin): trpC; transcription terminator from the Aspergillus nidulans trpC gene (Punt et al., 1987)
>Addgene plasmid #87844 | pFC333 | addgene full sequence | sequence record 174620 | Addgene NGS Result
AGGTAAATCCCCACTACCGCATTAAGACCTCAGCGCGGCCGCAAATTTAAATAAAATGAAGTGAAGTTCC
TATACTTTCTAGAGAATAGGAACTTCTATAGTGAGTCGAATAAGGGCGACACAAAATTTATTCTAAATGC
ATAATAAATACTGATAACATCTTATAGTTTGTATTATATTTTGTATTATCGTTGACATGTATAATTTTGA
TATCAAAAACTGATTTTCCCTTTATTATTTTCGAGATTTATTTTCTTAATTCTCTTTAACAAACTAGAAA
TATTGTATATACAAAAAATCATAAATAATAGATGAATAGTTTAATTATAGGTGTTCATCAATCAAAAAAG
CAACGTATCTTATTTAAAGTGCGTTGCTTTTTTCTCATTTATAAGGTTAAATAATTCTCATATATCAAGC
AAAGTGACAGGCGCCCTTAAATATTCTGACAAATGCTCTTTCCCTAAACTCCCCCCATAAAAAAACCCGC
CGAAGCGGGTTTTTACGTTATTTGCGGATTAACGATTACTCGTTATCAGAACCGCCCAGGGGGCCCGAGC
TTAAGACTGGCCGTCGTTTTACAACACAGAAAGAGTTTGTAGAAACGCAAAAAGGCCATCCGTCAGGGGC
CTTCTGCTTAGTTTGATGCCTGGCAGTTCCCTACTCTCGCCTTCCGCTTCCTCGCTCACTGACTCGCTGC
GCTCGGTCGTTCGGCTGCGGCGAGCGGTATCAGCTCACTCAAAGGCGGTAATACGGTTATCCACAGAATC
AGGGGATAACGCAGGAAAGAACATGTGAGCAAAAGGCCAGCAAAAGGCCAGGAACCGTAAAAAGGCCGCG
TTGCTGGCGTTTTTCCATAGGCTCCGCCCCCCTGACGAGCATCACAAAAATCGACGCTCAAGTCAGAGGT
GGCGAAACCCGACAGGACTATAAAGATACCAGGCGTTTCCCCCTGGAAGCTCCCTCGTGCGCTCTCCTGT
TCCGACCCTGCCGCTTACCGGATACCTGTCCGCCTTTCTCCCTTCGGGAAGCGTGGCGCTTTCTCATAGC
TCACGCTGTAGGTATCTCAGTTCGGTGTAGGTCGTTCGCTCCAAGCTGGGCTGTGTGCACGAACCCCCCG
TTCAGCCCGACCGCTGCGCCTTATCCGGTAACTATCGTCTTGAGTCCAACCCGGTAAGACACGACTTATC
GCCACTGGCAGCAGCCACTGGTAACAGGATTAGCAGAGCGAGGTATGTAGGCGGTGCTACAGAGTTCTTG
AAGTGGTGGGCTAACTACGGCTACACTAGAAGAACAGTATTTGGTATCTGCGCTCTGCTGAAGCCAGTTA
CCTTCGGAAAAAGAGTTGGTAGCTCTTGATCCGGCAAACAAACCACCGCTGGTAGCGGTGGTTTTTTTGT
TTGCAAGCAGCAGATTACGCGCAGAAAAAAAGGATCTCAAGAAGATCCTTTGATCTTTTCTACGGGGTCT
GACGCTCAGTGGAACGACGCGCGCGTAACTCACGTTAAGGGATTTTGGTCATGAGCTTGCGCCGTCCCGT
CAAGTCAGCGTAATGCTCTGCTTACCAATGCTTAATCAGTGAGGCACCTATCTCAGCGATCTGTCTATTT
CGTTCATCCATAGTTGCCTGACTCCCCGTCGTGTAGATAACTACGATACGGGAGGGCTTACCATCTGGCC
CCAGCGCTGCGATGATACCGCGAGAACCACGCTCACCGGCTCCGGATTTATCAGCAATAAACCAGCCAGC
CGGAAGGGCCGAGCGCAGAAGTGGTCCTGCAACTTTATCCGCCTCCATCCAGTCTATTAATTGTTGCCGG
GAAGCTAGAGTAAGTAGTTCGCCAGTTAATAGTTTGCGCAACGTTGTTGCCATCGCTACAGGCATCGTGG
TGTCACGCTCGTCGTTTGGTATGGCTTCATTCAGCTCCGGTTCCCAACGATCAAGGCGAGTTACATGATC
CCCCATGTTGTGCAAAAAAGCGGTTAGCTCCTTCGGTCCTCCGATCGTTGTCAGAAGTAAGTTGGCCGCA
GTGTTATCACTCATGGTTATGGCAGCGCTACATAATTCTCTTACTGTCATGCCATCCGTAAGATGCTTTT
CTGTGACTGGTGAGTACTCAACCAAGTCATTCTGAGAATAGTGTATGCGGCGACCGAGTTGCTCTTGCCC
GGCGTCAATACGGGATAATACCGCGCCACATAGCAGAACTTTAAAAGTGCTCATCATTGGAAAACGTTCT
TCGGGGCGAAAACTCTCAAGGATCTTACCGCTGTTGAGATCCAGTTCGATGTAACCCACTCGTGCACCCA
ACTGATCTTCAGCATCTTTTACTTTCACCAGCGTTTCTGGGTGAGCAAAAACAGGAAGGCAAAATGCCGC
AAAAAAGGGAATAAGGGCGACACGGAAATGTTGAATACTCATATTCTTCCTTTTTCAATATTATTGAAGC
ATTTATCAGGGTTATTGTCTCATGAGCGGATACATATTTGAATGTATTTAGAAAAATAAACAAATAGGGG
TCAGTGTTACAACCAATTAACCAATTCTGAACATTATCGCGAGCCCATTTATACCTGAATATGGCTCATA
ACACCCCTTGTTTGCCTGGCGGCAGTAGCGCGGTGGTCCCACCTGACCCCATGCCGAACTCAGAAGTGAA
ACGCCGTAGCGCCGATGGTAGTGTGGGGACTCCCCATGCGAGAGTAGGGAACTGCCAGGCATCAAATAAA
ACGAAAGGCTCAGTCGAAAGACTGGGCCTTTCGCCCGGGCTAATTATGGGGTGTCGCCCTTATTCGACTC
TATAGTGAAGTTCCTATTCTCTAGAAAGTATAGGAACTTCTGAAGTGGGGATTTAAATGCGGCCGCGCTG
AGGGTTTAATCGACGAAGCAGCTGACGGCCAGTGCCAAGCTTAACGCGTACCGGGCCCAGTATATGTTCC
GCAGATGACTGGAGCTCTGCCATACGTGCCCTCTCAAGCACCATTTGTTCCATCTACAGAGACTAGTCAC
CAACTAGTCTATCAAGACTCACAGGGTACATTGCTGAGACCAACTGACCAGAGGCAGGGTAGCGGATTGA
CGGCTCCATCTCCTTCACTTACAAGGTCTATTGAAAGCCCTTTAGCATCACCAAGCGGAGAATAGATTGT
TAAGCTTATTTTTTGTATACTGTTTTGTGATAGCACGAAGTTTTTCCACGGTATCTTGTTAAAAATATAT
ATTTGTGGCGGGCTTACCTACATCAAATTAATAAGAGACTAATTATAAACTAAACACACAAGCAAGCTAC
TTTAGGGTAAAAGTTTATAAATGCTTTTGACGTATAAACGTTGCTTGTATTTATTATTACAATTAAAGGT
GGATAGAAAACCTAGAGACTAGTTAGAAACTAATCTCAGGTTTGCGTTAAACTAAATCAGAGCCCGAGAG
GTTAACAGAACCTAGAAGGGGACTAGATATCCGGGTAGGGAAACAAAAAAAAAAAACAAGACAGCCACAT
ATTAGGGAGACTAGTTAGAAGCTAGTTCCAGGACTAGGAAAATAAAAGACAATGATACCACAGTCTAGTT
GACAACTAGATAGATTCTAGATTGAGGCCAAAGTCTCTGAGATCCAGGTTAGTTGCAACTAATACTAGTT
AGTATCTAGTCTCCTATAACTCTGAAGCTAGAATAACTTACTACTATTATCCTCACCACTGTTCAGCTGC
GCAAACGGAGTGATTGCAAGGTGTTCAGAGACTAGTTATTGACTAGTCAGTGACTAGCAATAACTAACAA
GGTATTAACCTACCATGTCTGCCATCACCCTGCACTTCCTCGGGCTCAGCAGCCTTTTCCTCCTCATTTT
CATGCTCATTTTCCTTGTTTAAGACTGTGACTAGTCAAAGACTAGTCCAGAACCACAAAGGAGAAATGTC
TTACCACTTTCTTCATTGCTTGTCTCTTTTGCATTATCCATGTCTGCAACTAGTTAGAGTCTAGTTAGTG
ACTAGTCCGACGAGGACTTGCTTGTCTCCGGATTGTTGGAGGAACTCTCCAGGGCCTCAAGATCCACAAC
AGAGCCTTCTAGAAGACTGGTCAATAACTAGTTGGTCTTTGTCTGAGTCTGACTTACGAGGTTGCATACT
CGCTCCCTTTGCCTCGTCAATCGATGAGAAAAAGCGCCAAAACTCGCAATATGGCTTTGAACCACACGGT
GCTGAGACTAGTTAGAATCTAGTCCCAAACTAGCTTGGATAGCTTACCTTTGCCCTTTGCGTTGCGACAG
GTCTTGCAGGGTATGGTTCCTTTCTCACCAGCTGATTTAGCTGCCTTGCTACCCTCACGGCGGATCTGCA
TAAAGAGTGGCTAGAGGTTATAAATTAGCACTGATCCTAGGTACGGGGCTGAATGTAACTTGCCYTTCCT
TTCTCATCGCGCGGCAAGACAGGCTTGCTCAAATTCCTACCAGTCACAGGGGTATGCACGGCGTACGGAC
CACTTGAACTAGTCACAGATTAGTTAGCAACTAGTCTGCATTGAATGGCTGTACTTACGGGCCCTCGCCA
TTGTCCTGATCATTTCCAGCTTCACCCTCGTTGCTGCAAAGTAGTTAGTGACTAGTCAAGGACTAGTTGA
AATGGGAGAAGAAACTCACGAATTCTCGACACCCTTAGTATTGTGGTCCTTGGACTTGGTGCTGCTATAT
ATTAGCTAATACACTAGTTAGACTCACAGAAACTTACGCAGCTCGCTTGCGCTTCTTGGTAGGAGTCGGG
GTTGGGAGAACAGTGCCTTCAAACAAGCCTTCATACCATGCTACTTGACTAGTCAGGGACTAGTCACCAA
GTAATCTAGATAGGACTTGCCTTTGGCCTCCATCAGTTCCTTCATAGTGGGAGGTCCATTGTGCAATGTA
AACTCCATGCCGTGGGAGTTCTTGTCCTTCAAGTGCTTGACCAATATGTTTCTGTTGGCAGAGGGAACCT
GTCAACTAGTTAATAACTAGTCAGAAACTAGTATAGCAGTAGACTCACTGTACGCTTGAGGCATCCCTTC
ACTCGGCAGTAGACTTCATATGGATGGATATCAGGCACGCCATTGTCGTCCTGTGGACTAGTCAGTAACT
AGGCTTAAAGCTAGTCGGGTCGGCTTACTATCTTGAAATCCGGCAGCGTAAGCTCCCCGTCCTTAACTGC
CTCGAGATAGTGACAGTACTCTGGGGACTTTCGGAGATCGTTATCGCGAATGCTCGGCATACTAATCGTT
GACTAGTCTTGGACTAGTCCCGAGCAAAAAGGATTGGAGGAGGAGGAGGAAGGTGAGAGTGAGACAAAGA
GCGAAATAAGAGCTTCAAAGGCTATCTCTAAGCAGTATGAAGGTTAAGTATCTAGTTCTTGACTAGATTT
AAAAGAGATTTCGACTAGTTATGTACCTGGAGTTTGGATATAGGAATGTGTTGTGGTAACGAAATGTAAG
GGGGAGGAAAGAAAAAGTCGGTCAAGAGGTAACTCTAAGTCGGCCATTCCTTTTTGGGAGGCGCTAACCA
TAAACGGCATGGTCGACTTAGAGTTAGCTCAGGGAATTTAGGGAGTTATCTGCGACCACCGAGGAACGGC
GGAATGCCAAAGAATCCCGATGGAGCTCTAGCTGGCGGTTGACAACCCCACCTTTTGGCGTTTCTGCGGC
GTTGCAGGCGGGACTGGATACTTCGTAGAACCAGAAAGGCAAGGCAGAACGCGCTCAGCAAGAGTGTTGG
AAGTGATAGCATGATGTGCCTTGTTAACTAGGTCAAAATCTGCAGTATGCTTGATGTTATCCGAAGTGTG
AGAGAGGAAGGTCCAAACATACACGATTGGGAGAGGGCCTAGGTATAAGAGTTTTTGAGTAGAACGCATG
TGAGCCCAGCCATCTCGAGGAGATTAAACACGGGCCGGCATTTGATGGCTATGTTAGTACCCCAATGGAA
ACGGTGAGAGTCCAGTGGTCGCAGATAACTCCCTAAATTCCCTGAGCTAACTCTAAGTCGACCATGCCGT
TTATGGTTAGCGCCTCCCAAAAAGGAATGGCCGACTTAGAGTTACCTCTTGACCGACTTTTTCTTTCCTC
CCCCTTACATTTCGTTACCACAACACATTCCTATATCCAAACTCCAGGTACATAACTAGTCGAAATCTCT
TTTAAATCTAGTCAAGAACTAGATACTTAACCTTCATACTGCTTAGAGATAGCCTTTGAAGCTCTTATTT
CGCTCTTTGTCTCACTCTCACCTTCCTCCTCCTCCTCCAATCCTTTTTGCTCGGGACTAGTCCAAGACTA
GTCAACGATTAGTATGCCGAGCATTCGCGATAACGATCTCCGAAAGTCCCCAGAGTACTGTCACTATCTC
GAGGCAGTTAAGGACGGGGAGCTTACGCTGCCGGATTTCAAGATAGTAAGCCGACCCGACTAGCTTTAAG
CCTAGTTACTGACTAGTCCACAGGACGACAATGGCGTGCCTGATATCCATCCATATGAAGTCTACTGCCG
AGTGAAGGGATGCCTCAAGCGTACAGTGAGTCTACTGCTATACTAGTTTCTGACTAGTTATTAACTAGTT
GACAGGTTCCCTCTGCCAACAGAAACATATTGGTCAAGCACTTGAAGGACAAGAACTCCCACGGCATGGA
GTTTACATTGCACAATGGACCTCCCACTATGAAGGAACTGATGGAGGCCAAAGGCAAGTCCTATCTAGAT
TACTTGGTGACTAGTCCCTGACTAGTCAAGTAGCATGGTATGAAGGCTTGTTTGAAGGCACTGTTCTCCC
AACCCCGACTCCTACCAAGAAGCGCAAGCGAGCTGCGTAAGTTTCTGTGAGTCTAACTAGTGTATTAGCT
AATATATAGCAGCACCAAGTCCAAGGACCACAATACTAAGGGTGTCGAGAATTCGTGAGTTTCTTCTCCC
ATTTCAACTAGTCCTTGACTAGTCACTAACTACTTTGCAGCAACGAGGGTGAAGCTGGAAATGATCAGGA
CAATGGCGAGGGCCCGTAAGTACAGCCATTCAATGCAGACTAGTTGCTAACTAATCTGTGACTAGTTCAA
GTGGTCCGTACGCCGTGCATACCCCTGTGACTGGTAGGAATTTGAGCAAGCCTGTCTTGCCGCGCGATGA
GAAAGGAARGGCAAGTTACATTCAGCCCCGTACCTAGGATCAGTGCTAATTTATAACCTCTAGCCACTCT
TTATGCAGATCCGCCGTGAGGGTAGCAAGGCAGCTAAATCAGCTGGTGAGAAAGGAACCATACCCTGCAA
GACCTGTCGCAACGCAAAGGGCAAAGGTAAGCTATCCAAGCTAGTTTGGGACTAGATTCTAACTAGTCTC
AGCACCGTGTGGTTCAAAGCCATATTGCGAGTTTTGGCGCTTTTTCTCATCGATTGACGAGGCAAAGGGA
GCGAGTATGCAACCTCGTAAGTCAGACTCAGACAAAGACCAACTAGTTATTGACCAGTCTTCTAGAAGGC
TCTGTTGTGGATCTTGAGGCCCTGGAGAGTTCCTCCAACAATCCGGAGACAAGCAAGTCCTCGTCGGACT
AGTCACTAACTAGACTCTAACTAGTTGCAGACATGGATAATGCAAAAGAGACAAGCAATGAAGAAAGTGG
TAAGACATTTCTCCTTTGTGGTTCTGGACTAGTCTTTGACTAGTCACAGTCTTAAACAAGGAAAATGAGC
ATGAAAATGAGGAGGAAAAGGCTGCTGAGCCCGAGGAAGTGCAGGGTGATGGCAGACATGGTAGGTTAAT
ACCTTGTTAGTTATTGCTAGTCACTGACTAGTCAATAACTAGTCTCTGAACACCTTGCAATCACTCCGTT
TGCGCAGCTGAACAGTGGTGAGGATAATAGTAGTAAGTTATTCTAGCTTCAGAGTTATAGGAGACTAGAT
ACTAACTAGTATTAGTTGCAACTAACCTGGATCTCAGAGACTTTGGCCTCAATCTAGAATCTATCTAGTT
GTCAACTAGACTGTGGTATCATTGTCTTTTATTTTCCTAGTCCTGGAACTAGCTTCTAACTAGTCTCCCT
AATATGTGGCTGTCTTGTTTTTTTTTTTTTTGTTTCCCTACCCGGATATCTAGTCCCCTTCTAGGTTCTG
TTAACCTCTCGGGCTCTGATTTAGTTTAACGCAAACCTGAGATTAGTTTCTAACTAGTCTCTAGGTTTTC
TATCCACCTTTAATTGTAATAATAAATACAAGCAACGTTTATACGTCAAAAGCATTTATAAACTTTTACC
CTAAAGTAGCTTGCTTGTGTGTTTAGTTTATAATTAGTCTCTTATTAATTTGATGTAGGTAAGCCCGCCA
CAAATATATATTTTTAACAAGATACCGTGGAAAAACTTCGTGCTATCACAAAACAGTATACAAAAAATAA
GCTTAACAATCTATTCTCCGCTTGGTGATGCTAAAGGGCTTTCAATAGACCTTGTAAGTGAAGGAGATGG
AGCCGTCAATCCGCTACCCTGCCTCTGGTCAGTTGGTCTCAGCAATGTACCCTGTGAGTCTTGATAGACT
AGTTGGTGACTAGTCTCTGTAGATGGAACAAATGGTGCTTGAGAGGGCACGTATGGCAGAGCTCCAGTCA
TCTGCGGAACATATACTGGGCCCGGGAAGATCTCATGGTCATAGCTGTTTCCGCTGAGGGTTTAATTAAG
ACCTCAGCCGAGACAGCAGAATCACCGCCCAAGTTAAGCCTTTGTGCTGATCATGCTCTCGAACGGGCCA
AGTTCGGGAAAAGCAAAGGAGCGTTTAGTGAGGGGCAATTTGACTCACCTCCCAGGCAACAGATGAGGGG
GGCAAAAAGAAAGAAATTTTCGTGAGTCAATATGGATTCCGAGCATCATTTTCTTGCGGTCTATCTTGCT
ACGTATGTTGATCTTGACGCTGTGGATCAAGCAACGCCACTCGCTCGCTCCATCGCAGGCTGGTCGCAGA
CAAATTAAAAGGCGGCAAACTCGTACAGCCGCGGGGTTGTCCGCTGCAAAGTACAGAGTGATAAAAGCCG
CCATGCGACCATCAACGCGTTGATGCCCAGCTTTTTCGATCCGAGAATCCACCGTAGAGGCGATAGCAAG
TAAAGAAAAGCTAAACAAAAAAAAATTTCTGCCCCTAAGCCATGAAAACGAGATGGGGTGGAGCAGAACC
AAGGAAAGAGTCGCGCTGGGCTGCCGTTCCGGAAGGTGTTGTAAAGGCTCGACGCCCAAGGTGGGAGTCT
AGGAGAAGAATTTGCATCGGGAGTGGGGCGGGTTACCCCTCCATATCCAATGACAGATATCTACCAGCCA
AGGGTTTGAGCCCGCCCGCTTAGTCGTCGTCCTCGCTTGCCCCTCCATAAAAGGATTTCCCCTCCCCCTC
CCACAAAATTTTCTTTCCCTTCCTCTCCTTGTCCGCTTCAGTACGTATATCTTCCCTTCCCTCGCTTCTC
TCCTCCATCCTTCTTTCATCCATCTCCTGCTAACTTCTCTGCTCAGCACCTCTACGCATTACTAGCCGTA
GTATCTGAGCACTTCTCCCTTTTATATTCCACAAAACATAACACAACCTTCACCATGGACAAGAAGTATA
GCATCGGGCTGGACATTGGAACGAACTCGGTTGGTTGGGCTGTGATTACGGACGAATACAAGGTGCCATC
CAAGAAGTTTAAGGTCCTGGGAAACACCGACCGTCACTCAATCAAGAAGAATCTCATTGGAGCCCTGCTC
TTCGATAGTGGGGAGACCGCCGAAGCTACTCGACTGAAGCGAACGGCTCGCCGGCGTTATACACGACGCA
AGAATCGCATCTGCTACCTCCAGGAGATTTTCAGCAACGAAATGGCTAAGGTTGATGACTCATTCTTTCA
TCGACTCGAAGAAAGTTTCTTGGTCGAGGAGGATAAGAAGCACGAGCGCCATCCGATCTTTGGTAACATT
GTGGATGAGGTTGCCTATCACGAAAAGTACCCAACTATCTATCATCTTCGTAAGAAGCTGGTCGATAGCA
CGGACAAGGCTGATTTGCGACTTATCTACCTGGCACTCGCGCACATGATTAAGTTCCGCGGCCATTTTCT
TATCGAGGGTGACCTGAACCCCGATAATTCTGACGTTGATAAGCTCTTCATCCAGTTGGTCCAAACCTAC
AATCAGCTGTTTGAGGAAAACCCTATTAATGCATCTGGCGTGGACGCCAAGGCTATCCTTTCGGCGCGCC
TGTCTAAGTCGCGGCGTTTGGAGAACCTTATCGCACAACTCCCCGGCGAAAAGAAGAACGGCCTCTTCGG
TAATTTGATTGCGTTGTCACTTGGTCTGACTCCTAACTTCAAGAGTAATTTTGACCTGGCAGAGGATGCG
AAGCTCCAGTTGTCTAAGGATACGTATGATGACGATCTCGACAACTTGCTTGCCCAAATCGGTGACCAGT
ACGCTGATCTTTTCCTGGCCGCTAAGAATCTCTCAGATGCAATCCTGCTCAGTGACATTTTGCGGGTCAA
CACCGAGATTACTAAGGCCCCCCTGTCAGCTAGTATGATCAAGCGGTATGATGAGCACCATCAGGACCTC
ACCTTGCTTAAGGCCCTCGTGCGTCAGCAATTGCCTGAGAAGTATAAGGAAATCTTCTTTGACCAATCCA
AGAACGGATACGCAGGGTATATTGATGGCGGTGCGAGCCAGGAGGAATTCTACAAGTTTATCAAGCCGAT
TTTGGAGAAGATGGACGGCACTGAGGAACTGCTCGTCAAGCTGAATCGCGAAGATTTGCTTCGTAAGCAA
CGAACGTTCGACAACGGCTCCATCCCGCACCAGATTCATCTGGGCGAGCTCCACGCCATCCTTCGACGCC
AGGAAGATTTCTACCCATTTCTGAAGGACAACCGTGAGAAGATCGAAAAGATTCTTACATTCCGAATCCC
CTACTATGTGGGACCTTTGGCCCGTGGGAATTCCCGATTTGCTTGGATGACCCGAAAGAGCGAGGAAACC
ATCACTCCGTGGAACTTCGAGGAAGTCGTGGACAAGGGTGCATCCGCGCAGAGCTTCATTGAGCGGATGA
CCAATTTTGATAAGAACCTTCCGAATGAAAAGGTCCTGCCAAAGCATTCGCTGCTCTACGAGTATTTCAC
CGTGTATAACGAACTGACTAAGGTCAAGTACGTGACGGAGGGAATGCGGAAGCCAGCCTTCCTCTCAGGG
GAACAAAAGAAGGCTATCGTCGATTTGCTTTTTAAGACCAATCGTAAAGTGACTGTTAAGCAGCTGAAGG
AGGATTATTTCAAGAAGATTGAATGTTTCGACTCCGTCGAGATCAGCGGCGTGGAAGATCGCTTTAACGC
TTCCCTCGGTACCTACCACGACCTGCTCAAGATCATTAAGGACAAGGATTTCCTCGATAACGAGGAAAAT
GAGGACATCTTGGAAGATATTGTCCTCACGTTGACACTTTTTGAGGACCGCGAAATGATCGAGGAACGGC
TCAAGACATATGCCCATTTGTTCGACGATAAGGTGATGAAGCAGCTGAAGCGGCGTCGATACACCGGATG
GGGTCGCCTTAGCCGGAAGCTGATCAACGGCATTCGAGATAAGCAATCTGGTAAGACTATCTTGGATTTC
CTTAAGTCGGACGGCTTCGCCAACCGCAATTTTATGCAGCTTATTCACGACGATTCCCTGACGTTCAAGG
AGGACATCCAGAAGGCACAAGTCTCAGGACAAGGGGATTCCCTGCACGAGCATATCGCCAACCTGGCTGG
ATCCCCGGCGATCAAGAAGGGGATTCTTCAGACCGTCAAGGTTGTCGACGAGCTGGTCAAGGTGATGGGC
CGTCATAAGCCAGAAAACATCGTGATTGAGATGGCCCGAGAAAATCAGACCACTCAAAAGGGTCAGAAGA
ACAGCCGCGAGCGGATGAAGCGGATCGAGGAAGGCATTAAGGAACTTGGTTCTCAGATCCTGAAGGAGCA
CCCTGTTGAAAACACACAGCTCCAAAATGAGAAGCTGTATCTCTACTATTTGCAAAATGGACGCGACATG
TACGTCGATCAGGAGCTCGACATTAACCGGTTGTCGGACTACGATGTTGACCATATCGTCCCGCAATCCT
TCCTTAAGGACGATAGCATTGATAACAAGGTGCTGACTCGCTCAGATAAGAACCGGGGCAAGTCCGACAA
TGTTCCAAGCGAGGAAGTGGTTAAGAAGATGAAGAACTACTGGCGCCAATTGCTTAATGCCAAGCTCATC
ACACAGCGCAAGTTTGACAACTTGACCAAGGCCGAGCGGGGAGGGCTGAGTGAACTCGATAAGGCTGGCT
TCATCAAGCGTCAACTCGTGGAGACGCGACAGATCACAAAGCACGTTGCTCAGATTCTGGACTCCCGGAT
GAACACAAAGTACGACGAGAATGATAAGCTCATCCGTGAAGTTAAGGTCATTACCCTCAAGTCTAAGTTG
GTGTCGGATTTCCGCAAGGACTTCCAATTTTATAAGGTTCGGGAGATCAACAATTATCACCATGCACATG
ATGCGTACCTCAACGCAGTCGTGGGAACTGCGCTCATCAAGAAGTATCCCAAGTTGGAGTCCGAATTCGT
CTACGGGGATTATAAGGTTTACGACGTCCGCAAGATGATCGCCAAGAGTGAGCAGGAAATTGGCAAGGCC
ACGGCTAAGTATTTCTTTTACTCCAACATCATGAATTTCTTTAAGACGGAGATCACACTCGCCAATGGAG
AAATCCGTAAGCGACCTTTGATTGAGACCAACGGCGAGACTGGTGAAATCGTTTGGGATAAGGGGCGCGA
CTTCGCTACCGTGCGGAAGGTTCTGAGCATGCCGCAAGTCAATATCGTCAAGAAAACCGAGGTGCAGACA
GGCGGTTTCTCTAAGGAATCGATTCTTCCAAAGCGTAACTCTGACAAGCTGATCGCTCGAAAGAAGGATT
GGGACCCCAAGAAGTATGGAGGGTTCGATTCTCCTACAGTGGCATACTCGGTTCTCGTTGTCGCGAAGGT
TGAGAAGGGAAAGTCTAAGAAGCTGAAGTCGGTCAAGGAACTGCTCGGGATCACCATTATGGAGCGCTCC
AGCTTCGAAAAGAATCCCATCGACTTTCTCGAGGCCAAGGGCTATAAGGAAGTCAAGAAGGATCTTATCA
TTAAGCTGCCTAAGTACTCTTTGTTCGAGCTTGAAAACGGTCGAAAGCGAATGCTCGCATCGGCAGGAGA
GTTGCAGAAGGGGAATGAATTGGCACTTCCCTCAAAGTACGTGAACTTCCTGTATCTCGCGTCCCACTAC
GAGAAGCTGAAGGGTAGCCCTGAGGACAACGAACAGAAGCAACTTTTTGTTGAGCAACACAAGCATTATC
TGGATGAGATCATTGAACAGATTTCAGAGTTCAGTAAGCGCGTCATCCTCGCCGATGCTAATCTCGACAA
GGTGTTGTCGGCCTACAACAAGCACCGTGACAAGCCGATCCGAGAGCAGGCTGAAAATATCATTCATCTG
TTCACCCTCACTAACTTGGGAGCACCAGCAGCGTTCAAGTATTTTGATACGACAATCGACCGTAAGCGAT
ACACGTCCACAAAGGAGGTGCTTGATGCGACCCTGATTCATCAATCCATCACTGGGCTCTATGAAACCCG
TATCGACCTTAGTCAACTGGGGGGCGACCCTCCCAAGAAGAAGCGCAAGGTCTGAGCGGACATTCGATTT
ATGCCGTTATGACTTCCTTAAAAAAGCCTTTACGAATGAAAGAAATGGAATTAGACTTGTTATGTAGTTG
ATTCTACAATGGATTATGATTCCTGAACTTCAAATCCGCTGTTCATTATTAATCTCAGCTCTTCCCGTAA
AGCCAATGTTGAAACTATTCGTAAATGTACCTCGTTTTGCGTGTACCTTGCTTATCACGTGATATTACAT
GACCTGGACAGAGTTCTGCGCGAAAGTCATAACGTAAATCCCGGGCGGTAGGTGCGTCCCGGGCGGAAGG
TAGTTTTCTCGTCCACCCCAACGCGTTTATCAACCTCAACTTTCAACAACCATCATGCCACCAAAAGCGC
GTAAAACAAAGCGAGATTTGATTGAGCAAGAGGGCAGGATCCAATGCGCGATTCAAGACATTAAAAATGG
AAAATTTCAAAAAATTGCGCCCGCAGCGCGTGCATACAAAATTCATCCCAATACAAGTGTAATGCTAGTG
GAGGTCAACACATCAATGCCTATTTTGGTTTAGTCGTCCAGGCGGTGAGCACAAAATTTGTGTCGTTTGA
CAAGATGGTTCATTTAGGCAACTGGTCAGATCAGCCCCACTTGTAGCAGTAGCGGCGGCGCTCGAAGTGT
GACTCTTATTAGCAGACAGGAACGAGGACATTATTATCATCTGCTGCTTGGTGCACGATAACTTGGTGCG
TTTGTCAAGCAAGGTAAGTGGACGACCCGGTCATACCTTCTTAAGTTCGCCCTTCCTCCCTTTATTTCAG
ATTCAATCTGACTTACCTATTCTACCCAAGCATCCAAATGGCCAAGTTGACCAGTGCCGTTCCGGTGCTC
ACCGCGCGCGACGTCGCCGGAGCGGTCGAGTTCTGGACCGACCGGCTCGGGTTCTCCCGGGACTTCGTGG
AGGACGACTTCGCCGGTGTGGTCCGGGACGACGTGACCCTGTTCATCAGCGCGGTCCAGGACCAGGTGGT
GCCGGACAACACCCTGGCCTGGGTGTGGGTGCGCGGCCTGGACGAGCTGTACGCCGAGTGGTCGGAGGTC
GTGTCCACGAACTTCCGGGACGCCTCCGGGCCGGCCATGACCGAGATCGGCGAGCAGCCGTGGGGGCGGG
AGTTCGCCCTGCGCGACCCGGCCGGCAACTGCGTGCACTTCGTGGCCGAGGAGCAGGACTGACCGACGCC
GACCAACACCGCCGGTCCGACGCGGCCCGACGGGTCCGAGGAGCTTGAGATCCACTTAACGTTACTGAAA
TCATCAAACAGCTTGACGAATCTGGATATAAGATCGTTGGTGTCGATGTCAGCTCCGGAGTTGAGACAAA
TGGTGTTCAGGATCTCGATAAGATACGTTCATTTGTCCAAGCAGCAAAGAGTGCCTTCTAGTGATTTAAT
AGCTCCATGTCAACAAGAATAAAACGCGTTTCGGGTTTACCTCTTCCAGATACAGCTCATCTGCAATGCA
TTAATGCATTGGACCTCGCAACCCTAGTACGCCCTTCAGGCTCCGGCGAAGCAGAAGAATAGCTTAGCAG
AGTCTATTTTCATTTTCGGGAGACGAGATCAAGCAGATCAACGGTCGTCAAGAGACCTACGAGACTGAGG
AATCCGCTCTTGGCTCCACGCGACTATATATTTGTCTCTAATTGTACTTTGACATGCTCCTCTTCTTTAC
TCTGATAGCTTGACTATGAAAATTCCGTCACCAGCCCCTGGGTTCGCAAAGATAATTGCACTGTTTCTTC
CTTGAACTCTCAAGCCTACAGGACACACATTCATCGTAGGTATAAACCTCGAAAATCATTCCTACTAAGA
TGGGTATACAATAGTAACCATGCATGGTTGCCTAGTGAATGCTCCGTAACACCCAATACGCCGGCCGAAA
CTTTTTTACAACTCTCCTATGAGTCGTTTACCCAGAATGCACAGGTACACTTGTTTAG
